Addgene plasmid #226588: Lenti-E14-ABE-Cas9n-puro
Purpose: Express E14-ABE in mammalian cells
Depositing lab: Gang Wang. Depositing organization: Guangzhou University. Publication: Evolved cytidine and adenine base editors with high precision and minimized off-target activity by a continuous directed evolution system in mammalian cells. Zhao N, Zhou J, Tao T, Wang Q, Tang J, Li D, Gou S, Guan Z, Olajide JS, Lin J, Wang S, Li X, Zhou J, Gao Z, Wang G. Nat Commun. 2024 Sep 17;15(1):8140. doi: 10.1038/s41467-024-52483-3. PubMed 39289397.
Backbone
  Vector backbone: Adapted from lentiCRISPRv1
  Vector type: Mammalian Expression, CRISPR
  Selectable markers: Puromycin
Growth in bacteria
  Bacterial resistance: Ampicillin, 100 μg/mL
  Growth temperature: 30°C
  Growth strain: NEB Stable
  Copy number: Unknown
Gene/Insert
  Gene/Insert name: E14-ABE
Terms and licenses: Academic/Nonprofit Terms; Industry Terms: Not Available to Industry
How to cite: Lenti-E14-ABE-Cas9n-puro was a gift from Gang Wang (Addgene plasmid # 226588 ; http://n2t.net/addgene:226588 ; RRID:Addgene_226588)
