[The description below was written by a language model from this plasmid's Addgene catalogue record and pLannotate feature annotations shown in this document.]
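Description:
Lenti-E14-ABE-Cas9n-puro is a lentiviral mammalian expression plasmid, adapted from lentiCRISPRv1, that delivers the evolved adenine base editor E14-ABE together with a puromycin selection marker. The viral portion has a third-generation, self-inactivating layout: an RSV promoter drives a truncated HIV-1 5' LTR, followed by the Ψ packaging signal with a gag fragment, the Rev response element for Rev-dependent nuclear export of the genomic RNA, and the cPPT/CTS. A ΔU3 3' LTR closes the transfer cassette, with an SV40 poly(A) signal downstream. In bacteria the plasmid is maintained through a high-copy ColE1/pUC-type origin and ampicillin resistance. An f1 origin, an SV40 origin and lac/T7/T3 remnants are carried over from the backbone.

The payload is expressed from an EF-1α core promoter. It consists of a TadA-derived adenosine deaminase coding region (annotated by similarity to E. coli tadA, and presumably the evolved E14 variant) placed upstream of Streptococcus pyogenes Cas9. The N-terminal Cas9 portion is annotated as carrying D10A, consistent with the nickase (Cas9n) named in the title. A puromycin N-acetyltransferase coding sequence follows Cas9. The annotation does not identify the element linking the two, nor any nuclear localisation signals or tags. A WPRE downstream enhances transcript expression. No U6 promoter or guide RNA scaffold is annotated, so the guide appears to need to be supplied from a separate construct.

The stated purpose is expression of E14-ABE in mammalian cells, by transfection or by packaging into lentivirus for stable, puromycin-selectable integration. This allows targeted A-to-G base editing with an editor developed for high precision and reduced off-target activity.
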