Features (pLannotate 1.2.2; 28 found; start..end, strand, type, name):
     17..243     +  promoter       RSV promoter: Rous sarcoma virus enhancer/promoter
    244..424     +  LTR            5' LTR (truncated): truncated 5' long terminal repeat (LTR) from HIV-1
    471..596     +  misc_feature   HIV-1 Ψ: packaging signal of human immunodeficiency virus type 1
    580..943     +  CDS            HIV-1 gag (fragment): gag protein from human immunodeficiency virus 1; gag
   1089..1322    +  misc_feature   RRE: The Rev response element (RRE) of HIV-1 allows for Rev-dependent mRNA export from the nucleus to the cytoplasm.
   1699..1725    +  CDS            Rev (fragment): human immunodeficiency virus 1 (HIV-1) Rev protein; rev; enhances nuclear export of unspliced and incompletely spliced viral mRNAs
   1735..1852    +  misc_feature   cPPT/CTS: central polypurine tract and central termination sequence of HIV-1
   1921..2132    +  promoter       EF-1α core promoter: core promoter for human elongation factor EF-1α
   2215..2706    +  CDS            tadA: TADA_ECOLI - Also known as yfhC. Experimental evidence at protein level: Swiss-Prot protein existence level 1. Catalyzes the deamination of adenosine to inosine at the wobble position 34 of tRNA(Arg2). Essential for cell viability. From Escherichia coli (strain K12).
   2809..4410    +  CDS            dCas9(N): N-terminal portion of catalytically inactive Streptococcus pyogenes dCas9 carrying the D10A mutation (Zetsche et al., 2015)
   4411..6908    +  CDS            Cas9(C) (fragment): C-terminal portion of Streptococcus pyogenes Cas9 (Zetsche et al., 2015)
   7015..7614    +  CDS            PuroR (fragment): puromycin N-acetyltransferase; pac from Streptomyces; confers resistance to puromycin
   7630..8218    +  misc_feature   WPRE: woodchuck hepatitis virus posttranscriptional regulatory element
   8269..8288    +  misc_feature   cPPT/CTS (fragment): central polypurine tract and central termination sequence of HIV-1
   8290..8523    +  LTR            3' LTR (ΔU3): self-inactivating 3' long terminal repeat (LTR) from HIV-1
   8601..8722    +  polyA_signal   SV40 poly(A) signal: SV40 polyadenylation signal
   8762..8897    +  rep_origin     SV40 ori: SV40 origin of replication
   8918..8936    -  promoter       T7 promoter: promoter for bacteriophage T7 RNA polymerase
   8944..9099    +  CDS            lacZα (fragment): LacZα fragment of β-galactosidase; lacZ fragment
   9104..9532    +  rep_origin     f1 ori (sequence partly withheld): f1 bacteriophage origin of replication; arrow indicates direction of (+) strand synthesis
   9585..9689    +  promoter       AmpR promoter: bla
   9690..10550   +  CDS            AmpR: β-lactamase; bla; confers resistance to ampicillin, carbenicillin, and related antibiotics
  10721..11309   +  rep_origin     ori: high-copy-number ColE1/pMB1/pBR322/pUC origin of replication
  11492..11584   +  CDS            lacI (fragment): lac repressor; lacI; The lac repressor binds to the lac operator to inhibit transcription in E. coli. This inhibition can be relieved by adding lactose or isopropyl-β-D-thiogalactopyranoside (IPTG).
  11597..11618   +  protein_bind   CAP binding site: CAP binding activates transcription in the presence of cAMP. E. coli catabolite activator protein
  11633..11663   +  promoter       lac promoter: promoter for the E. coli lac operon
  11667..11689   +  protein_bind   lac operator (fragment): The lac repressor binds to the lac operator to inhibit transcription in E. coli. This inhibition can be relieved by adding lactose or isopropyl-β-D-thiogalactopyranoside (IPTG). lac repressor encoded by lacI
  11732..11750   +  promoter       T3 promoter: promoter for bacteriophage T3 RNA polymerase
>Addgene plasmid #226588 | Lenti-E14-ABE-Cas9n-puro | addgene full sequence | sequence record 459736 | Addgene NGS Result
GGAGCTGCAAGCTTAATGTAGTCTTATGCAATACTCTTGTAGTCTTGCAACATGGTAACGATGAGTTAGC
AACATGCCTTACAAGGAGAGAAAAAGCACCGTGCATGCCGATTGGTGGAAGTAAGGTGGTACGATCGTGC
CTTATTAGGAAGGCAACAGACGGGTCTGACATGGATTGGACGAACCACTGAATTGCCGCATTGCAGAGAT
ATTGTATTTAAGTGCCTAGCTCGATACATAAACGGGTCTCTCTGGTTAGACCAGATCTGAGCCTGGGAGC
TCTCTGGCTAACTAGGGAACCCACTGCTTAAGCCTCAATAAAGCTTGCCTTGAGTGCTTCAAGTAGTGTG
TGCCCGTCTGTTGTGTGACTCTGGTAACTAGAGATCCCTCAGACCCTTTTAGTCAGTGTGGAAAATCTCT
AGCAGTGGCGCCCGAACAGGGACTTGAAAGCGAAAGGGAAACCAGAGGAGCTCTCTCGACGCAGGACTCG
GCTTGCTGAAGCGCGCACGGCAAGAGGCGAGGGGCGGCGACTGGTGAGTACGCCAAAAATTTTGACTAGC
GGAGGCTAGAAGGAGAGAGATGGGTGCGAGAGCGTCAGTATTAAGCGGGGGAGAATTAGATCGCGATGGG
AAAAAATTCGGTTAAGGCCAGGGGGAAAGAAAAAATATAAATTAAAACATATAGTATGGGCAAGCAGGGA
GCTAGAACGATTCGCAGTTAATCCTGGCCTGTTAGAAACATCAGAAGGCTGTAGACAAATACTGGGACAG
CTACAACCATCCCTTCAGACAGGATCAGAAGAACTTAGATCATTATATAATACAGTAGCAACCCTCTATT
GTGTGCATCAAAGGATAGAGATAAAAGACACCAAGGAAGCTTTAGACAAGATAGAGGAAGAGCAAAACAA
AAGTAAGACCACCGCACAGCAAGCGGCCGCTGATCTTCAGACCTGGAGGAGGAGATATGAGGGACAATTG
GAGAAGTGAATTATATAAATATAAAGTAGTAAAAATTGAACCATTAGGAGTAGCACCCACCAAGGCAAAG
AGAAGAGTGGTGCAGAGAGAAAAAAGAGCAGTGGGAATAGGAGCTTTGTTCCTTGGGTTCTTGGGAGCAG
CAGGAAGCACTATGGGCGCAGCGTCAATGACGCTGACGGTACAGGCCAGACAATTATTGTCTGGTATAGT
GCAGCAGCAGAACAATTTGCTGAGGGCTATTGAGGCGCAACAGCATCTGTTGCAACTCACAGTCTGGGGC
ATCAAGCAGCTCCAGGCAAGAATCCTGGCTGTGGAAAGATACCTAAAGGATCAACAGCTCCTGGGGATTT
GGGGTTGCTCTGGAAAACTCATTTGCACCACTGCTGTGCCTTGGAATGCTAGTTGGAGTAATAAATCTCT
GGAACAGATTTGGAATCACACGACCTGGATGGAGTGGGACAGAGAAATTAACAATTACACAAGCTTAATA
CACTCCTTAATTGAAGAATCGCAAAACCAGCAAGAAAAGAATGAACAAGAATTATTGGAATTAGATAAAT
GGGCAAGTTTGTGGAATTGGTTTAACATAACAAATTGGCTGTGGTATATAAAATTATTCATAATGATAGT
AGGAGGCTTGGTAGGTTTAAGAATAGTTTTTGCTGTACTTTCTATAGTGAATAGAGTTAGGCAGGGATAT
TCACCATTATCGTTTCAGACCCACCTCCCAACCCCGAGGGGACCCAGACCACAATTTTAAAAGAAAAGGG
GGGATTGGGGGGTACAGTGCAGGGGAAAGAATAGTAGACATAATAGCAACAGACATACAAACTAAAGAAT
TACAAAAACAAATTACAAAAATTCAAAATTTTCGGGTTTATTACAGGGACAGCAGAGATCCACTTTGGCG
CCGGCTCGAGTGGCTCCGGTGCCCGTCAGTGGGCAGAGCGCACATCGCCCACAGTCCCCGAGAAGTTGGG
GGGAGGGGTCGGCAATTGAACCGGTGCCTAGAGAAGGTGGCGCGGGGTAAACTGGGAAAGTGATGTCGTG
TACTGGCTCCGCCTTTTTCCCGAGGGTGGGGGAGAACCGTATATAAGTGCAGTAGTCGCCGTGAACGTTC
TTTTTCGCAACGGGTTTGCCGCCAGAACACAGGTGTCGTGACGCGGGATCCGCCACCATGAAACGGACAG
CCGACGGAAGCGAGTTCGAGTCACCAAAGAAGAAGCGGAAAGTCTCTGAGGTGGAGTTTTCCCACGAGTA
CTGGATGAGACATGCCCTGACCCTGGCCAAGAGGGCACGGGATGAGAGGGAGGTGCCTGTGGGAGCCGTG
CTGGTGCTGAACGGTGGAGTGATCGGCGAGGGCTGGAACAGAGCCATCGGCCTGCACGACCCAACAGCCC
ATGCCGAAATTATGGCCCTGAGACAGGGCGGCCTGGTCATGCAGAACTACAGACTGATTGACGCCACCCT
GTACGTGACATTCGAGCCTTGCGTGATGTGCGCCGGCGCCATGATCCACTCTAGGATCTGCCGCGTGGTG
TTTGGATGGGGAAATTCTAAAAGAGGCGCCGCAGGCTCCCTGATGAACGTGCTGAACTACCCCGGCATGA
ATCACCGCGTCGAAATTACCGAGGGAATCCTGGCAGATGAATGTGCCGCCCTGCTGTGCGATTTCTATCG
GATGCCTAGACAGGTGTTCAATGCTCAGAAGAAGGCCCAGAGCTCCATCAACTCCGGAGGATCTGGCGGA
GGCTCCTCTGGCTCTGAGACACCTGGCACAAGCGAGAGCGCAACACCTGAAAGCAGCGGGGGCAGCAGCG
GGGGGTCAGACAAGAAGTACAGCATCGGCCTGGCCATCGGCACCAACTCTGTGGGCTGGGCCGTGATCAC
CGACGAGTACAAGGTGCCCAGCAAGAAATTCAAGGTGCTGGGCAACACCGACCGGCACAGCATCAAGAAG
AACCTGATCGGAGCCCTGCTGTTCGACAGCGGCGAAACAGCCGAGGCCACCCGGCTGAAGAGAACCGCCA
GAAGAAGATACACCAGACGGAAGAACCGGATCTGCTATCTGCAAGAGATCTTCAGCAACGAGATGGCCAA
GGTGGACGACAGCTTCTTCCACAGACTGGAAGAGTCCTTCCTGGTGGAAGAGGATAAGAAGCACGAGCGG
CACCCCATCTTCGGCAACATCGTGGACGAGGTGGCCTACCACGAGAAGTACCCCACCATCTACCACCTGA
GAAAGAAACTGGTGGACAGCACCGACAAGGCCGACCTGCGGCTGATCTATCTGGCCCTGGCCCACATGAT
CAAGTTCCGGGGCCACTTCCTGATCGAGGGCGACCTGAACCCCGACAACAGCGACGTGGACAAGCTGTTC
ATCCAGCTGGTGCAGACCTACAACCAGCTGTTCGAGGAAAACCCCATCAACGCCAGCGGCGTGGACGCCA
AGGCCATCCTGTCTGCCAGACTGAGCAAGAGCAGACGGCTGGAAAATCTGATCGCCCAGCTGCCCGGCGA
GAAGAAGAATGGCCTGTTCGGAAACCTGATTGCCCTGAGCCTGGGCCTGACCCCCAACTTCAAGAGCAAC
TTCGACCTGGCCGAGGATGCCAAACTGCAGCTGAGCAAGGACACCTACGACGACGACCTGGACAACCTGC
TGGCCCAGATCGGCGACCAGTACGCCGACCTGTTTCTGGCCGCCAAGAACCTGTCCGACGCCATCCTGCT
GAGCGACATCCTGAGAGTGAACACCGAGATCACCAAGGCCCCCCTGAGCGCCTCTATGATCAAGAGATAC
GACGAGCACCACCAGGACCTGACCCTGCTGAAAGCTCTCGTGCGGCAGCAGCTGCCTGAGAAGTACAAAG
AGATTTTCTTCGACCAGAGCAAGAACGGCTACGCCGGCTACATTGACGGCGGAGCCAGCCAGGAAGAGTT
CTACAAGTTCATCAAGCCCATCCTGGAAAAGATGGACGGCACCGAGGAACTGCTCGTGAAGCTGAACAGA
GAGGACCTGCTGCGGAAGCAGCGGACCTTCGACAACGGCAGCATCCCCCACCAGATCCACCTGGGAGAGC
TGCACGCCATTCTGCGGCGGCAGGAAGATTTTTACCCATTCCTGAAGGACAACCGGGAAAAGATCGAGAA
GATCCTGACCTTCCGCATCCCCTACTACGTGGGCCCTCTGGCCAGGGGAAACAGCAGATTCGCCTGGATG
ACCAGAAAGAGCGAGGAAACCATCACCCCCTGGAACTTCGAGGAAGTGGTGGACAAGGGCGCTTCCGCCC
AGAGCTTCATCGAGCGGATGACCAACTTCGATAAGAACCTGCCCAACGAGAAGGTGCTGCCCAAGCACAG
CCTGCTGTACGAGTACTTCACCGTGTATAACGAGCTGACCAAAGTGAAATACGTGACCGAGGGAATGAGA
AAGCCCGCCTTCCTGAGCGGCGAGCAGAAAAAGGCCATCGTGGACCTGCTGTTCAAGACCAACCGGAAAG
TGACCGTGAAGCAGCTGAAAGAGGACTACTTCAAGAAAATCGAGTGCTTCGACTCCGTGGAAATCTCCGG
CGTGGAAGATCGGTTCAACGCCTCCCTGGGCACATACCACGATCTGCTGAAAATTATCAAGGACAAGGAC
TTCCTGGACAATGAGGAAAACGAGGACATTCTGGAAGATATCGTGCTGACCCTGACACTGTTTGAGGACA
GAGAGATGATCGAGGAACGGCTGAAAACCTATGCCCACCTGTTCGACGACAAAGTGATGAAGCAGCTGAA
GCGGCGGAGATACACCGGCTGGGGCAGGCTGAGCCGGAAGCTGATCAACGGCATCCGGGACAAGCAGTCC
GGCAAGACAATCCTGGATTTCCTGAAGTCCGACGGCTTCGCCAACAGAAACTTCATGCAGCTGATCCACG
ACGACAGCCTGACCTTTAAAGAGGACATCCAGAAAGCCCAGGTGTCCGGCCAGGGCGATAGCCTGCACGA
GCACATTGCCAATCTGGCCGGCAGCCCCGCCATTAAGAAGGGCATCCTGCAGACAGTGAAGGTGGTGGAC
GAGCTCGTGAAAGTGATGGGCCGGCACAAGCCCGAGAACATCGTGATCGAAATGGCCAGAGAGAACCAGA
CCACCCAGAAGGGACAGAAGAACAGCCGCGAGAGAATGAAGCGGATCGAAGAGGGCATCAAAGAGCTGGG
CAGCCAGATCCTGAAAGAACACCCAGTGGAAAACACCCAGCTGCAGAACGAGAAGCTGTACCTGTACTAC
CTGCAGAATGGGCGGGATATGTACGTGGACCAGGAACTGGACATCAACCGGCTGTCCGACTACGATGTGG
ACCATATCGTGCCTCAGAGCTTTCTGAAGGACGACTCCATCGACAACAAGGTGCTGACCAGAAGCGACAA
GAACCGGGGCAAGAGCGACAACGTGCCCTCCGAAGAGGTCGTGAAGAAGATGAAGAACTACTGGCGGCAG
CTGCTGAACGCCAAGCTGATTACCCAGAGAAAGTTCGACAATCTGACCAAGGCCGAGAGAGGCGGCCTGA
GCGAACTGGATAAGGCCGGCTTCATCAAGAGACAGCTGGTGGAAACCCGGCAGATCACAAAGCACGTGGC
ACAGATCCTGGACTCCCGGATGAACACTAAGTACGACGAGAATGACAAGCTGATCCGGGAAGTGAAAGTG
ATCACCCTGAAGTCCAAGCTGGTGTCCGATTTCCGGAAGGATTTCCAGTTTTACAAAGTGCGCGAGATCA
ACAACTACCACCACGCCCACGACGCCTACCTGAACGCCGTCGTGGGAACCGCCCTGATCAAAAAGTACCC
TAAGCTGGAAAGCGAGTTCGTGTACGGCGACTACAAGGTGTACGACGTGCGGAAGATGATCGCCAAGAGC
GAGCAGGAAATCGGCAAGGCTACCGCCAAGTACTTCTTCTACAGCAACATCATGAACTTTTTCAAGACCG
AGATTACCCTGGCCAACGGCGAGATCCGGAAGCGGCCTCTGATCGAGACAAACGGCGAAACCGGGGAGAT
CGTGTGGGATAAGGGCCGGGATTTTGCCACCGTGCGGAAAGTGCTGAGCATGCCCCAAGTGAATATCGTG
AAAAAGACCGAGGTGCAGACAGGCGGCTTCAGCAAAGAGTCTATCCTGCCCAAGAGGAACAGCGATAAGC
TGATCGCCAGAAAGAAGGACTGGGACCCTAAGAAGTACGGCGGCTTCGACAGCCCCACCGTGGCCTATTC
TGTGCTGGTGGTGGCCAAAGTGGAAAAGGGCAAGTCCAAGAAACTGAAGAGTGTGAAAGAGCTGCTGGGG
ATCACCATCATGGAAAGAAGCAGCTTCGAGAAGAATCCCATCGACTTTCTGGAAGCCAAGGGCTACAAAG
AAGTGAAAAAGGACCTGATCATCAAGCTGCCTAAGTACTCCCTGTTCGAGCTGGAAAACGGCCGGAAGAG
AATGCTGGCCTCTGCCGGCGAACTGCAGAAGGGAAACGAACTGGCCCTGCCCTCCAAATATGTGAACTTC
CTGTACCTGGCCAGCCACTATGAGAAGCTGAAGGGCTCCCCCGAGGATAATGAGCAGAAACAGCTGTTTG
TGGAACAGCACAAGCACTACCTGGACGAGATCATCGAGCAGATCAGCGAGTTCTCCAAGAGAGTGATCCT
GGCCGACGCTAATCTGGACAAAGTGCTGTCCGCCTACAACAAGCACCGGGATAAGCCCATCAGAGAGCAG
GCCGAGAATATCATCCACCTGTTTACCCTGACCAATCTGGGAGCCCCTGCCGCCTTCAAGTACTTTGACA
CCACCATCGACCGGAAGAGGTACACCAGCACCAAAGAGGTGCTGGACGCCACCCTGATCCACCAGAGCAT
CACCGGCCTGTACGAGACACGGATCGACCTGTCTCAGCTGGGAGGCGATTCAGGCGGATCTCCCAAGAAG
AAGAGGAAAGTCGCTAGCGGCAGCGGCGCCACCAACTTCAGCCTGCTGAAGCAGGCCGGCGACGTGGAGG
AGAACCCCGGCCCCATGACCGAGTACAAGCCCACGGTGCGCCTCGCCACCCGCGACGACGTCCCCAGGGC
CGTACGCACCCTCGCCGCCGCGTTCGCCGACTACCCCGCCACGCGCCACACCGTCGATCCGGACCGCCAC
ATCGAGCGGGTCACCGAGCTGCAAGAACTCTTCCTCACGCGCGTCGGGCTCGACATCGGCAAGGTGTGGG
TCGCGGACGACGGCGCCGCGGTGGCGGTCTGGACCACGCCGGAGAGCGTCGAAGCGGGGGCGGTGTTCGC
CGAGATCGGCCCGCGCATGGCCGAGTTGAGCGGTTCCCGGCTGGCCGCGCAGCAACAGATGGAAGGCCTC
CTGGCGCCGCACCGGCCCAAGGAGCCCGCGTGGTTCCTGGCCACCGTCGGAGTCTCGCCCGACCACCAGG
GCAAGGGTCTGGGCAGCGCCGTCGTGCTCCCCGGAGTGGAGGCGGCCGAGCGCGCCGGGGTGCCCGCCTT
CCTGGAGACCTCCGCGCCCCGCAACCTCCCCTTCTACGAGCGGCTCGGCTTCACCGTCACCGCCGACGTC
GAGGTGCCCGAAGGACCGCGCACCTGGTGCATGACCCGCAAGCCCGGTGCCTGAACGCGTTAAGTCGACA
ATCAACCTCTGGATTACAAAATTTGTGAAAGATTGACTGGTATTCTTAACTATGTTGCTCCTTTTACGCT
ATGTGGATACGCTGCTTTAATGCCTTTGTATCATGCTATTGCTTCCCGTATGGCTTTCATTTTCTCCTCC
TTGTATAAATCCTGGTTGCTGTCTCTTTATGAGGAGTTGTGGCCCGTTGTCAGGCAACGTGGCGTGGTGT
GCACTGTGTTTGCTGACGCAACCCCCACTGGTTGGGGCATTGCCACCACCTGTCAGCTCCTTTCCGGGAC
TTTCGCTTTCCCCCTCCCTATTGCCACGGCGGAACTCATCGCCGCCTGCCTTGCCCGCTGCTGGACAGGG
GCTCGGCTGTTGGGCACTGACAATTCCGTGGTGTTGTCGGGGAAATCATCGTCCTTTCCTTGGCTGCTCG
CCTGTGTTGCCACCTGGATTCTGCGCGGGACGTCCTTCTGCTACGTCCCTTCGGCCCTCAATCCAGCGGA
CCTTCCTTCCCGCGGCCTGCTGCCGGCTCTGCGGCCTCTTCCGCGTCTTCGCCTTCGCCCTCAGACGAGT
CGGATCTCCCTTTGGGCCGCCTCCCCGCGTCGACTTTAAGACCAATGACTTACAAGGCAGCTGTAGATCT
TAGCCACTTTTTAAAAGAAAAGGGGGGACTGGAAGGGCTAATTCACTCCCAACGAAGACAAGATCTGCTT
TTTGCTTGTACTGGGTCTCTCTGGTTAGACCAGATCTGAGCCTGGGAGCTCTCTGGCTAACTAGGGAACC
CACTGCTTAAGCCTCAATAAAGCTTGCCTTGAGTGCTTCAAGTAGTGTGTGCCCGTCTGTTGTGTGACTC
TGGTAACTAGAGATCCCTCAGACCCTTTTAGTCAGTGTGGAAAATCTCTAGCAGTACGTATAGTAGTTCA
TGTCATCTTATTATTCAGTATTTATAACTTGCAAAGAAATGAATATCAGAGAGTGAGAGGAACTTGTTTA
TTGCAGCTTATAATGGTTACAAATAAAGCAATAGCATCACAAATTTCACAAATAAAGCATTTTTTTCACT
GCATTCTAGTTGTGGTTTGTCCAAACTCATCAATGTATCTTATCATGTCTGGCTCTAGCTATCCCGCCCC
TAACTCCGCCCATCCCGCCCCTAACTCCGCCCAGTTCCGCCCATTCTCCGCCCCATGGCTGACTAATTTT
TTTTATTTATGCAGAGGCCGAGGCCGCCTCGGCCTCTGAGCTATTCCAGAAGTAGTGAGGAGGCTTTTTT
GGAGGCCTAGGGACGTACCCAATTCGCCCTATAGTGAGTCGTATTACGCGCGCTCACTGGCCGTCGTTTT
ACAACGTCGTGACTGGGAAAACCCTGGCGTTACCCAACTTAATCGCCTTGCAGCACATCCCCCTTTCGCC
AGCTGGCGTAATAGCGAAGAGGCCCGCACCGATCGCCCTTCCCAACAGTTGCGCAGCCTGAATGGCGAAT
GGG
[124 nt withheld, positions 9104-9227]
C
[91 nt withheld, positions 9229-9319]
A
[49 nt withheld, positions 9321-9369]
CCTTTGACGTTGGAGTCCACGTTCTTT
[37 nt withheld, positions 9397-9433]
ACCCTATCTCGGTCTATTCTTTTGATTTATAAGGGATTTTGCCGATTTCGGCCTATTGGTTAAAAAATGA
GCTGATTTAACAAAAATTTAACGCGAATTTTAACAAAATATTAACGCTTACAATTTAGGTGGCACTTTTC
GGGGAAATGTGCGCGGAACCCCTATTTGTTTATTTTTCTAAATACATTCAAATATGTATCCGCTCATGAG
ACAATAACCCTGATAAATGCTTCAATAATATTGAAAAAGGAAGAGTATGAGTATTCAACATTTCCGTGTC
GCCCTTATTCCCTTTTTTGCGGCATTTTGCCTTCCTGTTTTTGCTCACCCAGAAACGCTGGTGAAAGTAA
AAGATGCTGAAGATCAGTTGGGTGCACGAGTGGGTTACATCGAACTGGATCTCAACAGCGGTAAGATCCT
TGAGAGTTTTCGCCCCGAAGAACGTTTTCCAATGATGAGCACTTTTAAAGTTCTGCTATGTGGCGCGGTA
TTATCCCGTATTGACGCCGGGCAAGAGCAACTCGGTCGCCGCATACACTATTCTCAGAATGACTTGGTTG
AGTACTCACCAGTCACAGAAAAGCATCTTACGGATGGCATGACAGTAAGAGAATTATGCAGTGCTGCCAT
AACCATGAGTGATAACACTGCGGCCAACTTACTTCTGACAACGATCGGAGGACCGAAGGAGCTAACCGCT
TTTTTGCACAACATGGGGGATCATGTAACTCGCCTTGATCGTTGGGAACCGGAGCTGAATGAAGCCATAC
CAAACGACGAGCGTGACACCACGATGCCTGTAGCAATGGCAACAACGTTGCGCAAACTATTAACTGGCGA
ACTACTTACTCTAGCTTCCCGGCAACAATTAATAGACTGGATGGAGGCGGATAAAGTTGCAGGACCACTT
CTGCGCTCGGCCCTTCCGGCTGGCTGGTTTATTGCTGATAAATCTGGAGCCGGTGAGCGTGGGTCTCGCG
GTATCATTGCAGCACTGGGGCCAGATGGTAAGCCCTCCCGTATCGTAGTTATCTACACGACGGGGAGTCA
GGCAACTATGGATGAACGAAATAGACAGATCGCTGAGATAGGTGCCTCACTGATTAAGCATTGGTAACTG
TCAGACCAAGTTTACTCATATATACTTTAGATTGATTTAAAACTTCATTTTTAATTTAAAAGGATCTAGG
TGAAGATCCTTTTTGATAATCTCATGACCAAAATCCCTTAACGTGAGTTTTCGTTCCACTGAGCGTCAGA
CCCCGTAGAAAAGATCAAAGGATCTTCTTGAGATCCTTTTTTTCTGCGCGTAATCTGCTGCTTGCAAACA
AAAAAACCACCGCTACCAGCGGTGGTTTGTTTGCCGGATCAAGAGCTACCAACTCTTTTTCCGAAGGTAA
CTGGCTTCAGCAGAGCGCAGATACCAAATACTGTTCTTCTAGTGTAGCCGTAGTTAGGCCACCACTTCAA
GAACTCTGTAGCACCGCCTACATACCTCGCTCTGCTAATCCTGTTACCAGTGGCTGCTGCCAGTGGCGAT
AAGTCGTGTCTTACCGGGTTGGACTCAAGACGATAGTTACCGGATAAGGCGCAGCGGTCGGGCTGAACGG
GGGGTTCGTGCACACAGCCCAGCTTGGAGCGAACGACCTACACCGAACTGAGATACCTACAGCGTGAGCT
ATGAGAAAGCGCCACGCTTCCCGAAGGGAGAAAGGCGGACAGGTATCCGGTAAGCGGCAGGGTCGGAACA
GGAGAGCGCACGAGGGAGCTTCCAGGGGGAAACGCCTGGTATCTTTATAGTCCTGTCGGGTTTCGCCACC
TCTGACTTGAGCGTCGATTTTTGTGATGCTCGTCAGGGGGGCGGAGCCTATGGAAAAACGCCAGCAACGC
GGCCTTTTTACGGTTCCTGGCCTTTTGCTGGCCTTTTGCTCACATGTTCTTTCCTGCGTTATCCCCTGAT
TCTGTGGATAACCGTATTACCGCCTTTGAGTGAGCTGATACCGCTCGCCGCAGCCGAACGACCGAGCGCA
GCGAGTCAGTGAGCGAGGAAGCGGAAGAGCGCCCAATACGCAAACCGCCTCTCCCCGCGCGTTGGCCGAT
TCATTAATGCAGCTGGCACGACAGGTTTCCCGACTGGAAAGCGGGCAGTGAGCGCAACGCAATTAATGTG
AGTTAGCTCACTCATTAGGCACCCCAGGCTTTACACTTTATGCTTCCGGCTCGTATGTTGTGTGGAATTG
TGAGCGGATAACAATTTCACACAGGAAACAGCTATGACCATGATTACGCCAAGCGCGCAATTAACCCTCA
CTAAAGGGAACAAAAGCT
